>Addgene plasmid #172160 | pJH576 | addgene full sequence | sequence record 339044 | Addgene NGS Result
CCCGGAGGGTGGCGGGCAGGACGCCCGCCATAAACTGCCAGGCATCAAATTAAGCAGAAGGCCATCCTGA
CGGATGGCCTTTTTGCGTTTCTACAAACTCTTTTGTTTATTTTTCTAAATACATTCAAATATGTATCCGC
TCATGAGACAATAACCCTGATAAATGCTTCAATAATATTGAAAAAGGAAGAGTATGAGTATTCAACATTT
CCGTGTCGCCCTTATTCCCTTTTTTGCGGCATTTTGCCTTCCTGTTTTTGCTCACCCAGAAACGCTGGTG
AAAGTAAAAGATGCTGAAGATCAGTTGGGTGCACGAGTGGGTTACATCGAACTGGATCTCAACAGCGGTA
AGATCCTTGAGAGTTTTCGCCCCGAAGAACGTTTTCCAATGATGAGCACTTTTAAAGTTCTGCTATGTGG
CGCGGTATTATCCCGTGTTGACGCCGGGCAAGAGCAACTCGGTCGCCGCATACACTATTCTCAGAATGAC
TTGGTTGAGTACTCACCAGTCACAGAAAAGCATCTTACGGATGGCATGACAGTAAGAGAATTATGCAGTG
CTGCCATAACCATGAGTGATAACACTGCGGCCAACTTACTTCTGACAACGATCGGAGGACCGAAGGAGCT
AACCGCTTTTTTGCACAACATGGGGGATCATGTAACTCGCCTTGATCGTTGGGAACCGGAGCTGAATGAA
GCCATACCAAACGACGAGCGTGACACCACGATGCCTGTAGCAATGGCAACAACGTTGCGCAAACTATTAA
CTGGCGAACTACTTACTCTAGCTTCCCGGCAACAATTAATAGACTGGATGGAGGCGGATAAAGTTGCAGG
ACCACTTCTGCGCTCGGCCCTTCCGGCTGGCTGGTTTATTGCTGATAAATCTGGAGCCGGTGAGCGTGGG
TCTCGCGGTATCATTGCAGCACTGGGGCCAGATGGTAAGCCCTCCCGTATCGTAGTTATCTACACGACGG
GGAGTCAGGCAACTATGGATGAACGAAATAGACAGATCGCTGAGATAGGTGCCTCACTGATTAAGCATTG
GTAACTGTCAGACCAAGTTTACTCATATATACTTTAGATTGATTTAAAACTTCATTTTTAATTTAAAAGG
ATCTAGGTGAAGATCCTTTTTGATAATCTCATGACCAAAATCCCTTAACGTGAGTTTTCGTTCCACTGAG
CGTCAGACCCCGTAGAAAAGATCAAAGGATCTTCTTGAGATCCTTTTTTTCTGCGCGTAATCTGCTGCTT
GCAAACAAAAAAACCACCGCTACCAGCGGTGGTTTGTTTGCCGGATCAAGAGCTACCAACTCTTTTTCCG
AAGGTAACTGGCTTCAGCAGAGCGCAGATACCAAATACTGTCCTTCTAGTGTAGCCGTAGTTAGGCCACC
ACTTCAAGAACTCTGTAGCACCGCCTACATACCTCGCTCTGCTAATCCTGTTACCAGTGGCTGCTGCCAG
TGGCGATAAGTCGTGTCTTACCGGGTTGGACTCAAGACGATAGTTACCGGATAAGGCGCAGCGGTCGGGC
TGAACGGGGGGTTCGTGCACACAGCCCAGCTTGGAGCGAACGACCTACACCGAACTGAGATACCTACAGC
GTGAGCTATGAGAAAGCGCCACGCTTCCCGAAGGGAGAAAGGCGGACAGGTATCCGGTAAGCGGCAGGGT
CGGAACAGGAGAGCGCACGAGGGAGCTTCCAGGGGGAAACGCCTGGTATCTTTATAGTCCTGTCGGGTTT
CGCCACCTCTGACTTGAGCGTCGATTTTTGTGATGCTCGTCAGGGGGGCGGAGCCTATGGAAAAACGCCA
GCAACGCGGCCTTTTTACGGTTCCTGGCCTTTTGCTGGCCTTTTGCTGGCCTTTTGCTCACATGTTCTTT
CCTGCGTTATCCCCTGATTCTGTGGATAACCGTATTACCGCCTTTGAGTGAGCTGATACCGCTCGCCGCA
GCCGAACGACCGAGCGCAGCGAGTCAGTGAGCGAGGAAGCGGAAGAGCGCCTGATGCGGTATTTTCTCCT
TACGCATCTGTGCGGTATTTCACACCGCATATGGTGCACTCTCAGTACAATCTGCTCTGATGCCGCATAG
TTAAGCCAGTATACACTCCGCTATCGCTACGTGACTGGGTCATGGCTGCGCCCCGACACCCGCCAACACC
CGCTGACGCGCCCTGACGGGCTTGTCTGCTCCCGGCATCCGCTTACAGACAAGCTGTGACCGTCTCCGGG
AGCTGCATGTGTCAGAGGTTTTCACCGTCATCACCGAAACGCGCGAGGCAGCAGATCAATTCGCGCGCGA
AGGCGAAGCGGCATGCATAATGTGCCTGTCAAATGGACGAAGCAGGGATTCTGCAAACCCTATGCTACTC
CGTCAAGCCGTCAATTGTCTGATTCGTTACCAATTATGACAACTTGACGGCTACATCATTCACTTTTTCT
TCACAACCGGCACGGAACTCGCTCGGGCTGGCCCCGGTGCATTTTTTAAATACCCGCGAGAAATAGAGTT
GATCGTCAAAACCAACATTGCGACCGACGGTGGCGATAGGCATCCGGGTGGTGCTCAAAAGCAGCTTCGC
CTGGCTGATACGTTGGTCCTCGCGCCAGCTTAAGACGCTAATCCCTAACTGCTGGCGGAAAAGATGTGAC
AGACGCGACGGCGACAAGCAAACATGCTGTGCGACGCTGGCGATATCAAAATTGCTGTCTGCCAGGTGAT
CGCTGATGTACTGACAAGCCTCGCGTACCCGATTATCCATCGGTGGATGGAGCGACTCGTTAATCGCTTC
CATGCGCCGCAGTAACAATTGCTCAAGCAGATTTATCGCCAGCAGCTCCGAATAGCGCCCTTCCCCTTGC
CCGGCGTTAATGATTTGCCCAAACAGGTCGCTGAAATGCGGCTGGTGCGCTTCATCCGGGCGAAAGAACC
CCGTATTGGCAAATATTGACGGCCAGTTAAGCCATTCATGCCAGTAGGCGCGCGGACGAAAGTAAACCCA
CTGGTGATACCATTCGCGAGCCTCCGGATGACGACCGTAGTGATGAATCTCTCCTGGCGGGAACAGCAAA
ATATCACCCGGTCGGCAAACAAATTCTCGTCCCTGATTTTTCACCACCCCCTGACCGCGAATGGTGAGAT
TGAGAATATAACCTTTCATTCCCAGCGGTCGGTCGATAAAAAAATCGAGATAACCGTTGGCCTCAATCGG
CGTTAAACCCGCCACCAGATGGGCATTAAACGAGTATCCCGGCAGCAGGGGATCATTTTGCGCTTCAGCC
ATACTTTTCATACTCCCGCCATTCAGAGAAGAAACCAATTGTCCATATTGCATCAGACATTGCCGTCACT
GCGTCTTTTACTGGCTCTTCTCGCTAACCAAACCGGTAACCCCGCTTATTAAAAGCATTCTGTAACAAAG
CGGGACCAAAGCCATGACAAAAACGCGTAACAAAAGTGTCTATAATCACGGCAGAAAAGTCCACATTGAT
TATTTGCACGGCGTCACACTTTGCTATGCCATAGCATTTTTATCCATAAGATTAGCGGATCCTACCTGAC
GCTTTTTATCGCAACTCTCTACTGTTTCTCCATACCCGTTTTTTGGGCTAACAGGAGGAATTAACCATGA
TGGGCAGCAGCATGTCGGACTCAGAAGTCAATCAAGAAGCTAAGCCAGAGGTCAAGCCAGAAGTCAAGCC
TGAGACTCACATCAATTTAAAGGTGTCCGATGGGTCTTCAGAGATCTTCTTCAAGATCAAAAAGACCACT
CCTTTAAGAAGGCTGATGGAAGCGTTCGCTAAAAGACAGGGTAAGGAAATGGACTCCTTAAGATTCTTGT
ACGACGGTATTAGAATTCAAGCTGATCAGACCCCTGAAGATTTGGACATGGAGGATAACGATATTATTGA
GGCTCACAGAGAACAGATTGGTGGTCATATGATTAAGAAGATGGCGACTGAAGATCTGGATCGTTTTGGC
GAAAAAATTATTGAAGGATTTCAGTTATCTGACGACGATTTACGCGCTTTGCTTAGCCTGGAATCGGAAG
AAGAATTGGAAAAGCTGTATTACGTCGCACGTAAAGTACGCAACCATTACTTTGGAAATCGCGTATTCCT
GAGCTGTTTTATCTACTTCAGCACATACTGCAAAAACCAATGTGCGTTTTGCTATTATAACTGCAAAAAC
GAGATTAACCGCTATCGTTTGTCCCGCGAAGAAATCAAAGAGACTTGCAAGGCCCTTAAAGGTGCGGGTT
TCCATATGATTGATCTGACTATGGGGGAGGATCCCTATTATTACGAGGAACCTGATCGCTTCGTGGAGCT
GGTCCAAATGGTTAAGAATGAGCTTGGACTTCCAATCATGATTTCGCCAGGAGTAATGGATAATGCTACC
CTTTTAAAAGCACGCGAAAAGGGAGCTAATTTCTTCGCCTTATATCAAGAAACCTATGATCAAAAGTTGT
ACAAGAAGTTGCGCGTAGGTCAGTCGTTCAAGGGGCGCTACAATACTCGTCGTTTTGCTAAAGAACAAGG
GTATTGCATTGAAGACGGTATCTTAACGGGAGTCGGGAACGATATCGAGTCAACGATCAAATCTTTACGC
GGCATGAAATCAAATGATCCCGACATGGTTCGCGTGATGACTTTCTTACCCCAGGAAGGAACTCCCCTTG
AGCGTTTTAAGGACAATAGTAACCTGAGCGAACTGAAAATCATTGCGATCTTGCGTCTGATCTTTCCGAA
GTGCTTAATCCCCGCGTCGTTGGACCTGGAAGGGATCGACGGGATGGTACACCGTCTTAACGCAGGTGCT
AATATCGTGACTAGCATCCTTCCTAGTGATTCAAAACTTGAGGGAGTTGCTAACTACGATCGTGACCTGG
AAGAGCGCGACCGCGACATTAAAAGCGTCATCAAGCGCCTTGAGGGAATGGGCATGGAACCAGCGCCACA
GGCGGAATTCGAGACTGTACTGCGCTGCTAATAAGGAGGAAAAATGAAAACCATCTGCCTGATTGGTGGT
AAATTGCAGGGTTTTGAGGCCGCGTATCTGTCTAAAAAAGCCGATATGAAAGTAGTGGTTATCGACAAGA
ACCCCCAAGCTCTTATCCGCAATTACGCAGACGAGTTTCATTGTTTTGATGTTATCAAGGAACCAGAGAA
ACTTCTTGAAATCAGCAAAAATGTAGACGCTATCTTGCCCGTCAACGAAAACTTAGAATGTATTAAATTC
TTAAGTAGTGTAAAAGAGGAATTTTCTTGCCCAGTACTGTTCGATTTTGAGGCTTACCGCATCTCGCGCG
ATAAGAAGAAATCGAAAGAGTATTTCCGTTCCATCGGCATTCCGACACCGCAAGACAAACCTGGTCGTCC
TCCATACTTCGTTAAGCCACCGTGCGAAAGCTCGTCGGTTGGTGCTCGCATTATCTACGATGAAGAAGAA
CTGGGAGAATTGGAGCCCGGCATGCTGGTAGAAGAGTATGTGGAAGGTGAGGTTATTTCACTTGAAGTAA
TCGGGGACGGTACCCACTTTGCAGTTGTTAAAGAGACACTTATTCACATCGACCGCACCTATGACTGCCA
TATGGTAACTCCCCTGCCATCTGATTTGTCTTTCCGTGAGATCAGCTATTCTTTAGCGGCCAACCTGCCT
TTGAAGGGGATCATGGACGTTGAAGCAATTTCGGGCCCGCAAGGTTTGAAGGTCATTGAAATTGATTCAC
GTTTCCCCTCCCAGACCCCCACAGCCGTGTATTATTCGTCGGGAGTGAATTTAATTGAGCTGTTGTTTCG
TGCCTTTGGAGAAGGGGTGGAGGAAGTTAAAACCCTTCCAGAGGACCGCTACTGTATCTACGAGCACCTG
ATGCTTGCAGAAAATGGGGCCCTGATCCCAGTAGGTGAGCAGGTTCTGTCGATGGGGAATGACTATGGGA
AATACTATGAAGAACCAGGAATTGAAATCTTTTTATGTCGCGGAGAGGACCCCGTGTTTACGCTTGTCTT
TTGGGGAAAGGACCGTGAGGAAGCCGAAAACAAAAAGCGCACTGGTTTGCTGATTTTGAAGGACCGCTTC
GGGGCAGCCGTTTAAAATGGCAAAAATCGGATAAGAATAAAAATTTGCCCAAAGTAAAATTTGTTTAAAA
CAGAAAAAGGAGATAAAAAATGGCTTTGTTGACTCCCGAGGACCTGGAGAACATTAACCGTCAACTTCAC
GAAGCCGATTCTACGGTACGTCGTGTGACTGGGTTAGATATCAAGGGAGTTTGTAAAGATTTCTATGGGA
CTACTCCATGCTGTGAGAAGGTCGGTATCGTCCCGGTAACTAGTGGCAACGGCATCATTGGCAACTTTTC
TGAAAGTCTTCGTGCGATCACTGAGTACTTTGGATTTGACTCATTCGTGACGACCATGCCAGACGTTAGT
GGCTACTATGAGGCGGTCCGTAATGGAGCACAAATTATTCTTATGGCAGATGATAATACGTTTCTTGCAC
ACAATTTAAAGAACGGCAAGATCGCTAATAATCAACCGTGTACCGGAATTATCTACGCGGAGATCGCCTC
GCGCTATATGAAAGCCGATTCCAAAGATGTGCTTGCCGTCGGGCTTGGAAAAGTGGGGTTTCCAGGCGCT
GCACATTTGGTTAATAAGGGGTTTCGTGTGTATGGGTACGACGCGGATAAGGCGTTGTTAGAAAAGACTG
TATCAGACCTTGGGATCACACCTTTCGAGCCTGAGAATCCCCGTCGCTTCTCAATCATTTTTGAGGCGAC
CCCGTGTGCTGATACAGTACCAGAGTCTGTCATCAGCGACAATTGTGTCATCTCTACGCCCGGTATCCCT
TGCGCGATCAGCCGTGAACTTCAAGAAAAATACGGGGTGGAGTTGATTATGGAACCTCTGGGTATTGGAA
CTGTTTCTATGCTGTATAGCATTTTGTAAAGCTCGAGATCTGCAGCTGGTACCATATGGGAATTCGAAGC
TTGGCTGTTTTGGCGGATGAGAGAAGATTTTCAGCCTGATACAGATTAAATCAGAACGCAGAAGCGGTCT
GATAAAACAGAATTTGCCTGGCGGCAGTAGCGCGGTGGTCCCACCTGACCCCATGCCGAACTCAGAAGTG
AAACGCCGTAGCGCCGATGGTAGTGTGGGGTCTCCCCATGCGAGAGTAGGGAACTGCCAGGCATCAAATA
AAACGAAAGGCTCAGTCGAAAGACTGGGCCTTTCGTTTTATCTGTTGTTTGTCGGTGAACGCTCTCCTGA
GTAGGACAAATCCGCCGGGAGCGGATTTGAACGTTGCGAAGCAACGG
Features (pLannotate 1.2.2; 15 found; start..end, strand, type, name):
     56..83      +  terminator     rrnB T2 terminator: transcription terminator T2 from the E. coli rrnB gene
    102..193     +  promoter       AmpR promoter: bla
    194..1054    +  CDS            AmpR: β-lactamase; bla; confers resistance to ampicillin, carbenicillin, and related antibiotics
   1225..1813    +  rep_origin     ori: high-copy-number ColE1/pMB1/pBR322/pUC origin of replication
   1872..2005    +  rep_origin     RSF ori (fragment): Plasmids containing the RSF 1030 origin of replication can be propagated in E. coli cells that contain additional plasmids with compatible origins.
   2010..2150    -  misc_feature   bom: basis of mobility region from pBR322
   2252..2292    -  CDS            rop (fragment): Rop protein, which maintains plasmids at low copy number; rop
   2414..3292    -  CDS            araC: L-arabinose regulatory protein; araC
   3319..3603    +  promoter       araBAD promoter: araBAD; promoter of the L-arabinose operon of E. coli; the araC regulatory gene is transcribed in the opposite direction (Guzman et al., 1995)
   3652..3945    +  CDS            SUMO: cleavable ubiquitin-like protein tag; S. cerevisiae SMT3 (truncated)
   3949..4998    +  CDS            pylB: PYLB_METAC - Experimental evidence at protein level: Swiss-Prot protein existence level 1. Catalyzes the isomerization of L-lysine to (2R,3R)-3- methylornithine via a radical-based mechanism (Probable). Is required for the biosynthesis of pyrrolysine. From Methanosarcina acetivorans (strain ATCC 35395 / DSM 2834 / JCM 12185 / C2A).
   5014..6102    +  CDS            pylC: PYLC_METAC - Experimental evidence at protein level: Swiss-Prot protein existence level 1. Likely catalyzes the ATP-dependent ligation between (2R,3R)- 3-methylornithine and L-lysine, leading to (3R)-3-methyl-D-ornithyl-N6- L-lysine. Is required for the biosynthesis of pyrrolysine. From Methanosarcina acetivorans (strain ATCC 35395 / DSM 2834 / JCM 12185 / C2A).
   6180..6956    +  CDS            pylD: PYLD_METAC - Experimental evidence at protein level: Swiss-Prot protein existence level 1. Likely catalyzes the NAD(P)-dependent oxidative deamination of (3R)-3-methyl-D-ornithyl-N6-L-lysine, resulting in the formation of pyrrolysine after spontaneous dehydration and cyclization of the intermediate. Is required for the biosynthesis of pyrrolysine. From Methanosarcina acetivorans (strain ATCC 35395 / DSM 2834 / JCM 12185 / C2A).
   7086..7201    +  ncRNA          5S rRNA: Accession: RF00001 - 5S ribosomal RNA
   7205..7291    +  terminator     rrnB T1 terminator: Escherichia coli rrnB; transcription terminator T1 from the E. coli rrnB gene
