[The description below was written by a language model from this plasmid's Addgene catalogue record and pLannotate feature annotations shown in this document.]
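Description:
pJH576 is a 7,327 bp bacterial expression plasmid of the pBAD type, built on a pBR322-derived backbone and carrying an evolved variant of the pyrrolysine biosynthetic operon pylBCD. It replicates in E. coli from a ColE1/pMB1-family origin, flanked by the pBR322 bom region and only a small remnant of rop, which is consistent with its listing as high copy. Selection is by ampicillin through the bla β-lactamase gene under its own promoter. A short stretch annotated as an RSF origin fragment lies next to the main origin and is probably just a homology hit rather than a second functional replicon.

The payload is an arabinose-inducible cassette. araC is transcribed divergently from the araBAD promoter, so its product represses the promoter in the absence of L-arabinose and activates it when the sugar is present. Downstream, the annotation shows a truncated yeast SMT3 (SUMO) coding sequence immediately preceding pylB, suggesting an N-terminal SUMO fusion to PylB, followed by pylC and pylD. All three match the Methanosarcina acetivorans proteins, although the catalogue lists the insert as synthetic. The cassette ends in the rrnB region (5S rRNA segment, T1 and T2 terminators). PylB isomerises L-lysine to 3-methylornithine, PylC ligates this to a second lysine, and PylD oxidises the product to yield pyrrolysine.

This variant, designated 34B_sub-pop4, carries N61S, E175K, E178K and E251D in PylB and A252V in PylD. It comes from work that used phage-assisted non-continuous directed evolution of the whole pathway to improve pyrrolysine biosynthesis. The plasmid presumably serves for inducible expression and characterisation of that evolved pathway in E. coli.
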