Addgene plasmid #172160: pJH576
Purpose: pylBCD variant in pBAD backbone
Depositing lab: Matthew Bennett. Depositing organization: Rice University. Publication: Improved pyrrolysine biosynthesis through phage assisted non-continuous directed evolution of the complete pathway. Ho JML, Miller CA, Smith KA, Mattia JR, Bennett MR. Nat Commun. 2021 Jun 24;12(1):3914. doi: 10.1038/s41467-021-24183-9. PubMed 34168131.
Backbone
  Vector backbone: pBR322
  Vector type: Bacterial Expression
Growth in bacteria
  Bacterial resistance: Ampicillin, 100 μg/mL
  Growth temperature: 37°C
  Growth strain: NEB Stable
  Copy number: High Copy
Gene/Insert
  Gene/Insert name: Para (pylBCD 34B_sub-pop4); AraC
  Species: Synthetic
  Mutation: PylB(N61S, E175K, E178K, E251D) PylD(A252V)
  Cloning method: Gibson Cloning
Terms and licenses: Academic/Nonprofit Terms; Industry Terms: Not Available to Industry
How to cite: pJH576 was a gift from Matthew Bennett (Addgene plasmid # 172160 ; http://n2t.net/addgene:172160 ; RRID:Addgene_172160)
